>Addgene plasmid #227379 | FUS-3YS-miRFP670-TRF1 | addgene full sequence | sequence record 450143 | Addgene NGS Result
TTGAGATCCTTTTTTTCTGCGCGTAATCTGCTGCTTGCAAACAAAAAAACCACCGCTACCAGCGGTGGTT
TGTTTGCCGGATCAAGAGCTACCAACTCTTTTTCCGAAGGTAACTGGCTTCAGCAGAGCGCAGATACCAA
ATACTGTTCTTCTAGTGTAGCCGTAGTTAGGCCACCACTTCAAGAACTCTGTAGCACCGCCTACATACCT
CGCTCTGCTAATCCTGTTACCAGTGGCTGCTGCCAGTGGCGATAAGTCGTGTCTTACCGGGTTGGACTCA
AGACGATAGTTACCGGATAAGGCGCAGCGGTCGGGCTGAACGGGGGGTTCGTGCACACAGCCCAGCTTGG
AGCGAACGACCTACACCGAACTGAGATACCTACAGCGTGAGCTATGAGAAAGCGCCACGCTTCCCGAAGG
GAGAAAGGCGGACAGGTATCCGGTAAGCGGCAGGGTCGGAACAGGAGAGCGCACGAGGGAGCTTCCAGGG
GGAAACGCCTGGTATCTTTATAGTCCTGTCGGGTTTCGCCACCTCTGACTTGAGCGTCGATTTTTGTGAT
GCTCGTCAGGGGGGCGGAGCCTATGGAAAAACGCCAGCAACGCGGCCTTTTTACGGTTCCTGGCCTTTTG
CTGGCCTTTTGCTCACATGTTCTTTCCTGCGTTATCCCCTGATTCTGTGGATAACCGTATTACCGCCTTT
GAGTGAGCTGATACCGCTCGCCGCAGCCGAACGACCGAGCGCAGCGAGTCAGTGAGCGAGGAAGCGGAAG
AGCGCCCAATACGCAAACCGCCTCTCCCCGCGCGTTGGCCGATTCATTAATGCAGCTGTGGAATGTGTGT
CAGTTAGGGTGTGGAAAGTCCCCAGGCTCCCCAGCAGGCAGAAGTATGCAAAGCATGCATCTCAATTAGT
CAGCAACCAGGTGTGGAAAGTCCCCAGGCTCCCCAGCAGGCAGAAGTATGCAAAGCATGCATCTCAATTA
GTCAGCAACCATAGTCCCGCCCCTAACTCCGCCCATCCCGCCCCTAACTCCGCCCAGTTCCGCCCATTCT
CCGCCCCATGGCTGACTAATTTTTTTTATTTATGCAGAGGCCGAGGCCGCCTCGGCCTCTGAGCTATTCC
AGAAGTAGTGAGGAGGCTTTTTTGGAGGCCTAGGCTTTTGCAAAAAGCTTGGACACAAGACAGGCTTGCG
AGATATGTTTGAGAATACCACTTTATCCCGCGTCAGGGAGAGGCAGTGCGTAAAAAGACGCGGACTCATG
TGAAATACTGGTTTTTAGTGCGCCAGATCTCTATAATCTCGCGCAACCTATTTTCCCCTCGAACACTTTT
TAAGCCGTAGATAAACAGGCTGGGACACTTCACATGAGCGAAAAATACATCGTCACCTGGGACATGTTGC
AGATCCATGCACGTAAACTCGCAAGCCGACTGATGCCTTCTGAACAATGGAAAGGCATTATTGCCGTAAG
CCGTGGCGGTCTGTACCGGGTGCGTTACTGGCGCGTGAACTGGGTATTCGTCATGTCGATACCGTTTGTA
TTTCCAGCTACGATCACGACAACCAGCGCGAGCTTAAAGTGCTGAAACGCGCAGAAGGCGATGGCGAAGG
CTTCATCGTTATTGATGACCTGGTGGATACCGGTGGTACTGCGGTTGCGATTCGTGAAATGTATCCAAAA
GCGCACTTTGTCACCATCTTCGCAAAACCGGCTGGTCGTCCGCTGGTTGATGACTATGTTGTTGATATCC
CGCAAGATACCTGGATTGAACAGCCGTGGGATATGGGCGTCGTATTCGTCCCGCCAATCTCCGGTCGCTA
ATCTTTTCAACGCCTGGCACTGCCGGGCGTTGTTCTTTTTAACTTCAGGCGGGTTACAATAGTTTCCAGT
AAGTATTCTGGAGGCTGCATCCATGACACAGGCAAACCTGAGCGAAACCCTGTTCAAACCCCGCTTTAAA
CATCCTGAAACCTCGACGCTAGTCCGCCGCTTTAATCACGGCGCACAACCGCCTGTGCAGTCGGCCCTTG
ATGGTAAAACCATCCCTCACTGGTATCGCATGATTAACCGTCTGATGTGGATCTGGCGCGGCATTGACCC
ACGCGAAATCCTCGACGTCCAGGCACGTATTGTGATGAGCGATGCCGAACGTACCGACGATGATTTATAC
GATACGGTGATTGGCTACCGTGGCGGCAACTGGATTTATGAGTGGGCCCCGGATCTTTGTGAAGGAACCT
TACTTCTGTGGTGTGACATAATTGGACAAACTACCTACAGAGATTTAAAGCTCTAAGGTAAATATAAAAT
TTTTAAGTGTATAATGTGTTAAACTACTGATTCTAATTGTTTGTGTATTTTAGATTCCAACCTATGGAAC
TGATGAATGGGAGCAGTGGTGGAATGCCTTTAATGAGGAAAACCTGTTTTGCTCAGAAGAAATGCCATCT
AGTGATGATGAGGCTACTGCTGACTCTCAACATTCTACTCCTCCAAAAAAGAAGAGAAAGGTAGAAGACC
CCAAGGACTTTCCTTCAGAATTGCTAAGTTTTTTGAGTCATGCTGTGTTTAGTAATAGAACTCTTGCTTG
CTTTGCTATTTACACCACAAAGGAAAAAGCTGCACTGCTATACAAGAAAATTATGGAAAAATATTCTGTA
ACCTTTATAAGTAGGCATAACAGTTATAATCATAACATACTGTTTTTTCTTACTCCACACAGGCATAGAG
TGTCTGCTATTAATAACTATGCTCAAAAATTGTGTACCTTTAGCTTTTTAATTTGTAAAGGGGTTAATAA
GGAATATTTGATGTATAGTGCCTTGACTAGAGATCATAATCAGCCATACCACATTTGTAGAGGTTTTACT
TGCTTTAAAAAACCTCCCACACCTCCCCCTGAACCTGAAACATAAAATGAATGCAATTGTTGTTGTTAAC
TTGTTTATTGCAGCTTATAATGGTTACAAATAAAGCAATAGCATCACAAATTTCACAAATAAAGCATTTT
TTTCACTGCATTCTAGTTGTGGTTTGTCCAAACTCATCAATGTATCTTATCATGTCTGGATCAACTGGAT
AACTCAAGCTAACCAAAATCATCCCAAACTTCCCACCCCATACCCTATTACCACTGCCAATTACCTGTGG
TTTCATTTACTCTAAACCTGTGATTCCTCTGAATTATTTTCATTTTAAAGAAATTGTATTTGTTAAATAT
GTACTACAAACTTAGTAGTTGGAAGGGCTAATTCACTCCCAAAGAAGACAAGATATCCTTGATCTGTGGA
TCTACCACACACAAGGCTACTTCCCTGATTAGCAGAACTACACACCAGGGCCAGGGGTCAGATATCCACT
GACCTTTGGATGGTGCTACAAGCTAGTACCAGTTGAGCCAGATAAGGTAGAAGAGGCCAATAAAGGAGAG
AACACCAGCTTGTTACACCCTGTGAGCCTGCATGGGATGGATGACCCGGAGAGAGAAGTGTTAGAGTGGA
GGTTTGACAGCCGCCTAGCATTTCATCACGTGGCCCGAGAGCTGCATCCGGAGTACTTCAAGAACTGCTG
ATATCGAGCTTGCTACAAGGGACTTTCCGCTGGGGACTTTCCAGGGAGGCGTGGCCTGGGCGGGACTGGG
GAGTGGCGAGCCCTCAGATCCTGCATATAAGCAGCTGCTTTTTGCCTGTACTGGGTCTCTCTGGTTAGAC
CAGATCTGAGCCTGGGAGCTCTCTGGCTAACTAGGGAACCCACTGCTTAAGCCTCAATAAAGCTTGCCTT
GAGTGCTTCAAGTAGTGTGTGCCCGTCTGTTGTGTGACTCTGGTAACTAGAGATCCCTCAGACCCTTTTA
GTCAGTGTGGAAAATCTCTAGCAGTGGCGCCCGAACAGGGACTTGAAAGCGAAAGGGAAACCAGAGGAGC
TCTCTCGACGCAGGACTCGGCTTGCTGAAGCGCGCACGGCAAGAGGCGAGGGGCGGCGACTGGTGAGTAC
GCCAAAAATTTTGACTAGCGGAGGCTAGAAGGAGAGAGATGGGTGCGAGAGCGTCAGTATTAAGCGGGGG
AGAATTAGATCGCGATGGGAAAAAATTCGGTTAAGGCCAGGGGGAAAGAAAAAATATAAATTAAAACATA
TAGTATGGGCAAGCAGGGAGCTAGAACGATTCGCAGTTAATCCTGGCCTGTTAGAAACATCAGAAGGCTG
TAGACAAATACTGGGACAGCTACAACCATCCCTTCAGACAGGATCAGAAGAACTTAGATCATTATATAAT
ACAGTAGCAACCCTCTATTGTGTGCATCAAAGGATAGAGATAAAAGACACCAAGGAAGCTTTAGACAAGA
TAGAGGAAGAGCAAAACAAAAGTAAGACCACCGCACAGCAAGCGGCCGGCCGCTGATCTTCAGACCTGGA
GGAGGAGATATGAGGGACAATTGGAGAAGTGAATTATATAAATATAAAGTAGTAAAAATTGAACCATTAG
GAGTAGCACCCACCAAGGCAAAGAGAAGAGTGGTGCAGAGAGAAAAAAGAGCAGTGGGAATAGGAGCTTT
GTTCCTTGGGTTCTTGGGAGCAGCAGGAAGCACTATGGGCGCAGCGTCAATGACGCTGACGGTACAGGCC
AGACAATTATTGTCTGGTATAGTGCAGCAGCAGAACAATTTGCTGAGGGCTATTGAGGCGCAACAGCATC
TGTTGCAACTCACAGTCTGGGGCATCAAGCAGCTCCAGGCAAGAATCCTGGCTGTGGAAAGATACCTAAA
GGATCAACAGCTCCTGGGGATTTGGGGTTGCTCTGGAAAACTCATTTGCACCACTGCTGTGCCTTGGAAT
GCTAGTTGGAGTAATAAATCTCTGGAACAGATTTGGAATCACACGACCTGGATGGAGTGGGACAGAGAAA
TTAACAATTACACAAGCTTAATACACTCCTTAATTGAAGAATCGCAAAACCAGCAAGAAAAGAATGAACA
AGAATTATTGGAATTAGATAAATGGGCAAGTTTGTGGAATTGGTTTAACATAACAAATTGGCTGTGGTAT
ATAAAATTATTCATAATGATAGTAGGAGGCTTGGTAGGTTTAAGAATAGTTTTTGCTGTACTTTCTATAG
TGAATAGAGTTAGGCAGGGATATTCACCATTATCGTTTCAGACCCACCTCCCAACCCCGAGGGGACCCGA
CAGGCCCGAAGGAATAGAAGAAGAAGGTGGAGAGAGAGACAGAGACAGATCCATTCGATTAGTGAACGGA
TCTCGACGGTATCGCCAAATGGCAGTATTCATCCACAATTTTAAAAGAAAAGGGGGGATTGGGGGGTACA
GTGCAGGGGAAAGAATAGTAGACATAATAGCAACAGACATACAAACTAAAGAATTACAAAAACAAATTAC
AAAAATTCAAAATTTTCGGGTTTATTACAGGGACAGCAGAGATCCAGTTTGGATCGATAAGCTTGATATC
GAATTCCTGCAGCCCCGATAAAATAAAAGATTTTATTTAGTCTCCAGAAAAAGGGGGGAATGAAAGACCC
CACCTGTAGGTTTGGCAAGCTAGCTGCAGTAACGCCATTTTGCAAGGCATGGAAAAATACCAAACCAAGA
ATAGAGAAGTTCAGATCAAGGGCGGGTACATGAAAATAGCTAACGTTGGGCCAAACAGGATATCTGCGGT
GAGCAGTTTCGGCCCCGGCCCGGGGCCAAGAACAGATGGTCACCGCAGTTTCGGCCCCGGCCCGAGGCCA
AGAACAGATGGTCCCCAGATATGGCCCAACCCTCAGCAGTTTCTTAAGACCCATCAGATGTTTCCAGGCT
CCCCCAAGGACCTGAAATGACCCTGCGCCTTATTTGAATTAACCAATCAGCCTGCTTCTCGCTTCTGTTC
GCGCGCTTCTGCTTCCCGAGCTCTATAAAAGAGCTCACAACCCCTCACTCGGCGCGCCAGTCCTCCGACA
GACTGAGTCGCCCGGGGGGGATCTGGAGCTCTCGAGAATTCTCACGCGATGGCCTCAAACGATTATACCC
AACAAGCAACCCAAAGCTATGGGGCCTCCCCCACCCAGCCCGGGCAGGGCTATTCCCAGCAGAGCAGTCA
GCCCTACGGACAGCAGAGTTACAGTGGTTATAGCCAGTCCACGGACACTTCAGGCTATGGCCAGAGCAGC
TATTCTTCTTATGGCCAGAGCCAGAACACAGGCTATGGAACTCAGTCAACTCCCCAGGGATCTGGCTCGA
CTGGCGGCTCTGGCAGTAGCCAGAGCTCCCAATCGTCTTACGGGCAGCAGTCCTCCTATCCTGGCTATGG
CCAGCAGCCAGCTCCCAGCAGCACCTCGGGAAGTTACGGTAGCAGTTCTCAGAGCAGCAGCTATGGGCAG
CCCCAGAGTGGAAGCTACAGCCAGCAGCCTAGTTATGGTGGACAGCAGCAAAGCTATGGACAGCAGCAAA
GCTATAATCCCCCTCAGGGCTATGGACAGCAGAACCAGTACAACAGCAGCAGTGGTGGTGGAGGTGGAGG
TGGAGGTGGAGGTAACTATGGCCAAGATCAATCCTCCATGAGTAGTGGTGGTGGCAGTGGTGGCGGTTAT
GGCAATCAAGACCAGAGTGGTGGAGGTGGCAGCGGTGGCTATGGACAGCAGGACCGTGGAGGATCTGGCT
CCGGTTCTGCTTCAGGATCCGGATCAGGTATGGTAGCAGGTCATGCCTCTGGCAGCCCCGCATTCGGGAC
CGCCTCTCATTCGAATTGCGAACATGAAGAGATCCACCTCGCCGGCTCGATCCAGCCGCATGGCGCGCTT
CTGGTCGTCAGCGAACATGATCATCGCGTCATCCAGGCCAGCGCCAACGCCGCGGAATTTCTGAATCTCG
GAAGCGTACTCGGCGTTCCGCTCGCCGAGATCGACGGCGATCTGTTGATCAAGATCCTGCCGCATCTCGA
TCCCACCGCCGAAGGCATGCCGGTCGCGGTGCGCTGCCGGATCGGCAATCCCTCTACGGAGTACTGCGGT
CTGATGCATCGGCCTCCGGAAGGCGGGCTGATCATCGAACTCGAACGTGCCGGCCCGTCGATCGATCTGT
CAGGCACGCTGGCGCCGGCGCTGGAGCGGATCCGCACGGCGGGTTCACTGCGCGCGCTGTGCGATGACAC
CGTGCTGCTGTTTCAGCAGTGCACCGGCTACGACCGGGTGATGGTGTATCGTTTCGATGAGCAAGGCCAC
GGCCTGGTATTCTCCGAGTGCCATGTGCCTGGGCTCGAATCCTATTTCGGCAACCGCTATCCGTCGTCGA
CTGTCCCGCAGATGGCGCGGCAGCTGTACGTGCGGCAGCGCGTCCGCGTGCTGGTCGACGTCACCTATCA
GCCGGTGCCGCTGGAGCCGCGGCTGTCGCCGCTGACCGGGCGCGATCTCGACATGTCGGGCTGCTTCCTG
CGCTCGATGTCGCCGTGCCATCTGCAGTTCCTGAAGGACATGGGCGTGCGCGCCACCCTGGCGGTGTCGC
TGGTGGTCGGCGGCAAGCTGTGGGGCCTGGTTGTCTGTCACCATTATCTGCCGCGCTTCATCCGTTTCGA
GCTGCGGGCGATCTGCAAACGGCTCGCCGAAAGGATCGCGACGCGGATCACCGCGCTTGAGAGCTCCGGA
GGCGGCGGATCCGGCGGATCTGGAATGGCGGAGGATGTTTCCTCAGCGGCCCCGAGCCCGCGGGGCTGTG
CGGATGGTAGGGATGCCGACCCTACTGAGGAGCAGATGGCAGAAACAGAGAGAAACGACGAGGAGCAGTT
CGAATGCCAGGAACTGCTCGAGTGCCAGGTGCAGGTGGGGGCCCCCGAGGAGGAGGAGGAGGAGGAGGAG
GACGCGGGCCTGGTGGCCGAGGCCGAGGCCGTGGCTGCCGGCTGGATGCTCGATTTCCTCTGCCTCTCTC
TTTGCCGAGCTTTCCGCGACGGCCGCTCCGAGGACTTCCGCAGGACCCGCAACAGCGCAGAGGCTATTAT
TCATGGACTATCCAGTCTAACAGCTTGCCAGTTGAGAACGATATACATATGTCAGTTTTTGACAAGAATT
GCAGCAGGAAAAACCCTTGATGCACAGTTTGAAAATGATGAACGAATTACACCCTTGGAATCAGCCCTGA
TGATTTGGGGTTCAATTGAAAAGGAACATGACAAACTTCATGAAGAAATACAGAATTTAATTAAAATTCA
GGCTATAGCTGTTTGTATGGAAAATGGCAACTTTAAAGAAGCAGAAGAAGTCTTTGAAAGAATATTTGGT
GATCCAAATTCTCATATGCCTTTCAAAAGCAAATTGCTTATGATAATCTCTCAGAAAGATACATTTCATT
CCTTTTTTCAACACTTCAGCTACAACCACATGATGGAGAAAATTAAGAGTTATGTGAATTATGTGCTAAG
TGAAAAATCATCAACCTTTCTAATGAAGGCAGCGGCAAAAGTAGTAGAAAGCAAAAGGACAAGAACAATA
ACTTCTCAAGATAAACCTAGTGGTAATGATGTTGAAATGGAAACTGAAGCTAATTTGGATACAAGAAAAA
GTGTTAGTGACAAACAGTCTGCGGTAACTGAATCCTCAGAGGGTACAGTATCCTTATTGAGGTCTCACAA
GAATCTTTTCTTATCTAAGTTGCAACATGGAACCCAGCAACAAGACCTTAATAAGAAAGAAAGAAGAGTA
GGAACTCCTCAAAGTACAAAAAAGAAAAAAGAAAGCAGAAGAGCCACTGAAAGCAGAATACCTGTTTCAA
AGAGTCAGCCGGTAACTCCTGAAAAACATCGAGCTAGAAAAAGACAGGCATGGCTTTGGGAAGAAGACAA
GAATTTGAGATCTGGCGTGAGGAAATATGGAGAGGGAAACTGGTCTAAAATACTGTTGCATTATAAATTC
AACAACCGGACAAGTGTCATGTTAAAAGACAGATGGAGGACCATGAAGAAACTAAAACTGATTTCCTCAG
ACAGCGAAGACGGCATGCAAGCTTGATATCAAGCTTATCGATAATCAACCTCTGGATTACAAAATTTGTG
AAAGATTGACTGGTATTCTTAACTATGTTGCTCCTTTTACGCTATGTGGATACGCTGCTTTAATGCCTTT
GTATCATGCTATTGCTTCCCGTATGGCTTTCATTTTCTCCTCCTTGTATAAATCCTGGTTGCTGTCTCTT
TATGAGGAGTTGTGGCCCGTTGTCAGGCAACGTGGCGTGGTGTGCACTGTGTTTGCTGACGCAACCCCCA
CTGGTTGGGGCATTGCCACCACCTGTCAGCTCCTTTCCGGGACTTTCGCTTTCCCCCTCCCTATTGCCAC
GGCGGAACTCATCGCCGCCTGCCTTGCCCGCTGCTGGACAGGGGCTCGGCTGTTGGGCACTGACAATTCC
GTGGTGTTGTCGGGGAAATCATCGTCCTTTCCTTGGCTGCTCGCCTGTGTTGCCACCTGGATTCTGCGCG
GGACGTCCTTCTGCTACGTCCCTTCGGCCCTCAATCCAGCGGACCTTCCTTCCCGCGGCCTGCTGCCGGC
TCTGCGGCCTCTTCCGCGTCTTCGCCTTCGCCCTCAGACGAGTCGGATCTCCCTTTGGGCCGCCTCCCCG
CATCGATACCGTCGACCTCGAGGGAATTAATTCGAGCTCGGTACCTTTAAGACCAATGACTTACAAGGCA
GCTGTAGATCTTAGCCACTTTTTAAAAGAAAAGGGGGGACTGGAAGGGCTAATTCACTCCCAACGAAGAC
AAGATCTGCTTTTTGCTTGTACTGGGTCTCTCTGGTTAGACCAGATCTGAGCCTGGGAGCTCTCTGGCTA
ACTAGGGAACCCACTGCTTAAGCCTCAATAAAGCTTGCCTTGAGTGCTTCAAGTAGTGTGTGCCCGTCTG
TTGTGTGACTCTGGTAACTAGAGATCCCTCAGACCCTTTTAGTCAGTGTGGAAAATCTCTAGCAGCATCT
AGAATTAATTCCGTGTATTCTATAGTGTCACCTAAATCGTATGTGTATGATACATAAGGTTATGTATTAA
TTGTAGCCGCGTTCTAACGACAATATGTACAAGCCTAATTGTGTAGCATCTGGCTTACTGAAGCAGACCC
TATCATCTCTCTCGTAAACTGCCGTCAGAGTCGGTTTGGTTGGACGAACCTTCTGAGTTTCTGGTAACGC
CGTCCCGCACCCGGAAATGGTCAGCGAACCAATCAGCAGGGTCATCGCTAGCCAGATCCTCTACGCCGGA
CGCATCGTGGCCGGCATCACCGGCGCCACAGGTGCGGTTGCTGGCGCCTATATCGCCGACATCACCGATG
GGGAAGATCGGGCTCGCCACTTCGGGCTCATGAGCGCTTGTTTCGGCGTGGGTATGGTGGCAGGCCCCGT
GGCCGGGGGACTGTTGGGCGCCATCTCCTTGCATGCACCATTCCTTGCGGCGGCGGTGCTCAACGGCCTC
AACCTACTACTGGGCTGCTTCCTAATGCAGGAGTCGCATAAGGGAGAGCGTCGAATGGTGCACTCTCAGT
ACAATCTGCTCTGATGCCGCATAGTTAAGCCAGCCCCGACACCCGCCAACACCCGCTGACGCGCCCTGAC
GGGCTTGTCTGCTCCCGGCATCCGCTTACAGACAAGCTGTGACCGTCTCCGGGAGCTGCATGTGTCAGAG
GTTTTCACCGTCATCACCGAAACGCGCGAGACGAAAGGGCCTCGTGATACGCCTATTTTTATAGGTTAAT
GTCATGATAATAATGGTTTCTTAGACGTCAGGTGGCACTTTTCGGGGAAATGTGCGCGGAACCCCTATTT
GTTTATTTTTCTAAATACATTCAAATATGTATCCGCTCATGAGACAATAACCCTGATAAATGCTTCAATA
ATATTGAAAAAGGAAGAGTATGAGTATTCAACATTTCCGTGTCGCCCTTATTCCCTTTTTTGCGGCATTT
TGCCTTCCTGTTTTTGCTCACCCAGAAACGCTGGTGAAAGTAAAAGATGCTGAAGATCAGTTGGGTGCAC
GAGTGGGTTACATCGAACTGGATCTCAACAGCGGTAAGATCCTTGAGAGTTTTCGCCCCGAAGAACGTTT
TCCAATGATGAGCACTTTTAAAGTTCTGCTATGTGGCGCGGTATTATCCCGTATTGACGCCGGGCAAGAG
CAACTCGGTCGCCGCATACACTATTCTCAGAATGACTTGGTTGAGTACTCACCAGTCACAGAAAAGCATC
TTACGGATGGCATGACAGTAAGAGAATTATGCAGTGCTGCCATAACCATGAGTGATAACACTGCGGCCAA
CTTACTTCTGACAACGATCGGAGGACCGAAGGAGCTAACCGCTTTTTTGCACAACATGGGGGATCATGTA
ACTCGCCTTGATCGTTGGGAACCGGAGCTGAATGAAGCCATACCAAACGACGAGCGTGACACCACGATGC
CTGTAGCAATGGCAACAACGTTGCGCAAACTATTAACTGGCGAACTACTTACTCTAGCTTCCCGGCAACA
ATTAATAGACTGGATGGAGGCGGATAAAGTTGCAGGAACACTTCTGCGCTCGGCCCTTCCGGCTGGCTGG
TTTATTGCTGATAAATCTGGAGCCGGTGAGCGTGGGTCTCGCGGTATCATTGCAGCACTGGGGCCAGATG
GTAAGCCCTCCCGTATCGTAGTTATCTACACGACGGGGAGTCAGGCAACTATGGATGAACGAAATAGACA
GATCGCTGAGATAGGTGCCTCACTGATTAAGCATTGGTAACTGTCAGACCAAGTTTACTCATATATACTT
TAGATTGATTTAAAACTTCATTTTTAATTTAAAAGGATCTAGGTGAAGATCCTTTTTGATAATCTCATGA
CCAAAATCCCTTAACGTGAGTTTTCGTTCCACTGAGCGTCAGACCCCGTAGAAAAGATCAAAGGATCTTC
Features (pLannotate 1.2.2; 34 found; start..end, strand, type, name):
      1..589     +  rep_origin     ori: high-copy-number ColE1/pMB1/pBR322/pUC origin of replication
    772..828     +  CDS            lacI (fragment): lac repressor; lacI; The lac repressor binds to the lac operator to inhibit transcription in E. coli. This inhibition can be relieved by adding lactose or isopropyl-β-D-thiogalactopyranoside (IPTG).
    835..1164    +  promoter       SV40 promoter: SV40 enhancer and early promoter
   1364..1483    +  CDS            gpt (fragment): XGPT_ECOLI - Also known as gpp, gxu. Experimental evidence at protein level: Swiss-Prot protein existence level 1. Purine salvage pathway enzyme that catalyzes the transfer of the ribosyl-5-phosphate group from 5-phospho-alpha-D-ribose 1- diphosphate (PRPP) to the N9 position of the 6-oxopurines guanine and xanthine to form the corresponding ribonucleotides GMP (guanosine 5'- monophosphate) and XMP (xanthosine 5'-monophosphate), with the release of PPi. To a lesser extent, also acts on hypoxanthine (PubMed:9100006, PubMed:3886014). Does not ribophosphorylate adenine (PubMed:3886014). From Esch
   1483..1818    +  CDS            gpt (fragment): XGPT_ECOLI - Also known as gpp, gxu. Experimental evidence at protein level: Swiss-Prot protein existence level 1. Purine salvage pathway enzyme that catalyzes the transfer of the ribosyl-5-phosphate group from 5-phospho-alpha-D-ribose 1- diphosphate (PRPP) to the N9 position of the 6-oxopurines guanine and xanthine to form the corresponding ribonucleotides GMP (guanosine 5'- monophosphate) and XMP (xanthosine 5'-monophosphate), with the release of PPi. To a lesser extent, also acts on hypoxanthine (PubMed:9100006, PubMed:3886014). Does not ribophosphorylate adenine (PubMed:3886014). From Esch
   1913..2218    +  CDS            frsA (fragment): FRSA_ECOLI - Also known as yafA. Experimental evidence at protein level: Swiss-Prot protein existence level 1. Catalyzes the hydrolysis of esters (PubMed:15808744). Displays esterase activity toward pNP-butyrate (PubMed:15808744). May stimulate mixed-acid fermentation by acting as a fermentation/respiration switch that down-regulates respiration and up- regulates fermentation rates (PubMed:15169777). From Escherichia coli (strain K12).
   2222..2296    +  CDS            small t antigen (fragment): SV40 (simian virus 40) small t antigen
   2298..2363    +  intron         small t intron: SV40 (simian virus 40) small t antigen intron
   2493..2513    +  CDS            SV40 NLS: nuclear localization signal of SV40 (simian virus 40) large T antigen
   2832..2915    +  CDS            large T antigen (fragment): large T antigen from SV40 (simian virus 40)
   2938..3072    +  polyA_signal   SV40 poly(A) signal: SV40 polyadenylation signal
   3239..3568    +  CDS            nef (fragment): NEF_HV1BR - Experimental evidence at protein level: Swiss-Prot protein existence level 1. Extracellular Nef protein targets CD4(+) T-lymphocytes for apoptosis by interacting with CXCR4 surface receptors (PubMed:14990729). From Human immunodeficiency virus type 1 group M subtype B (isolate BRU/LAI) (HIV-1).
   3616..3873    +  LTR            5' LTR (truncated): truncated 5' long terminal repeat (LTR) from HIV-1
   3920..4045    +  misc_feature   HIV-1 Ψ: packaging signal of human immunodeficiency virus type 1
   4029..4367    +  CDS            HIV-1 gag (fragment): gag protein from human immunodeficiency virus 1; gag
   4542..4775    +  misc_feature   RRE: The Rev response element (RRE) of HIV-1 allows for Rev-dependent mRNA export from the nucleus to the cytoplasm.
   5152..5252    +  CDS            Rev (fragment): human immunodeficiency virus 1 (HIV-1) Rev protein; rev; enhances nuclear export of unspliced and incompletely spliced viral mRNAs
   5289..5406    +  misc_feature   cPPT/CTS: central polypurine tract and central termination sequence of HIV-1
   5443..5475    -  misc_feature   MCS (fragment): pBluescript multiple cloning site
   5559..5966    +  promoter       SFFV promoter: spleen focus-forming virus long terminal repeat (LTR) promoter
   5999..6655    +  CDS            FUS (fragment): FUS_HUMAN - Also known as TLS. Experimental evidence at protein level: Swiss-Prot protein existence level 1. DNA/RNA-binding protein that plays a role in various cellular processes such as transcription regulation, RNA splicing, RNA transport, DNA repair and damage response (PubMed:27731383). Binds to nascent pre-mRNAs and acts as a molecular mediator between RNA polymerase II and U1 small nuclear ribonucleoprotein thereby coupling transcription and splicing (PubMed:26124092). Binds also its own pre- mRNA and autoregulates its expression; this autoregulation mechanism is mediated by non-sense-
   6680..7624    +  CDS            miRFP670: miRFP670 is a basic (constitutively fluorescent) near ir fluorescent protein published in 2016, derived from Rhodopseudomonas palustris. It has low acid sensitivity. It requires the cofactor biliverdin for fluorescence.
   7655..8971    +  CDS            TERF1: TERF1_HUMAN - Also known as PIN2, TRBF1, TRF, TRF1. Experimental evidence at protein level: Swiss-Prot protein existence level 1. Binds the telomeric double-stranded 5'-TTAGGG-3' repeat and negatively regulates telomere length. Involved in the regulation of the mitotic spindle. Component of the shelterin complex (telosome) that is involved in the regulation of telomere length and protection. Shelterin associates with arrays of double-stranded 5'-TTAGGG-3' repeats added by telomerase and protects chromosome ends; without its protective activity, telomeres are no longer hidden from the DNA damag
   8985..9003    +  misc_feature   MCS (fragment): pBluescript multiple cloning site
   9003..9591    +  misc_feature   WPRE: woodchuck hepatitis virus posttranscriptional regulatory element
   9592..9614    +  misc_feature   MCS (fragment): pBluescript multiple cloning site
   9631..9699    +  CDS            nef (fragment): NEF_HV1Z2 - Experimental evidence at protein level: Swiss-Prot protein existence level 1. Extracellular Nef protein targets CD4(+) T-lymphocytes for apoptosis by interacting with CXCR4 surface receptors. From Human immunodeficiency virus type 1 group M subtype D (isolate Z2/CDC-Z34) (HIV-1).
   9701..9934    +  LTR            3' LTR (ΔU3): self-inactivating 3' long terminal repeat (LTR) from HIV-1
   9959..9977    -  promoter       SP6 promoter: promoter for bacteriophage SP6 RNA polymerase
  10205..10484   +  CDS            TcR (fragment): tetracycline efflux protein; tet; confers resistance to tetracycline
  10485..10533   -  misc_feature   bom (fragment): basis of mobility region from pBR322
  10635..10670   -  CDS            rop (fragment): Rop protein, which maintains plasmids at low copy number; rop
  10765..10869   +  promoter       AmpR promoter: bla
  10870..11730   +  CDS            AmpR: β-lactamase; bla; confers resistance to ampicillin, carbenicillin, and related antibiotics
