[The description below was written by a language model from this plasmid's Addgene catalogue record and pLannotate feature annotations shown in this document.]
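Description:
FUS-3YS-miRFP670-TRF1 is an HIV-1-based lentiviral transfer plasmid built on the FM5 backbone by Golden Gate cloning, intended for delivering a telomere-targeted fusion protein into mammalian cells. It is propagated in E. coli through a high-copy ColE1/pUC-type origin with ampicillin selection via β-lactamase. The backbone also carries an SV40 promoter followed by fragments of the E. coli gpt gene, SV40 small t intron and poly(A) sequences, along with scraps of lacI, TcR, bom and rop; these appear to be remnants of older parental vectors, and the record assigns them no function. No intact mammalian selection marker is annotated within the proviral region.

The viral cassette comprises a truncated 5' LTR, the Ψ packaging signal with a gag fragment, the RRE for Rev-dependent RNA export, a cPPT/CTS element, and a self-inactivating ΔU3 3' LTR, so the integrated provirus relies on its internal promoter. That promoter is the SFFV LTR promoter, which drives three consecutively annotated coding segments matching the fusion named in the plasmid title: a fragment of human FUS (described in the catalogue as the FUS IDR, or intrinsically disordered region, carrying the "3YS" mutation, which the record does not define further), the near-infrared, biliverdin-dependent fluorescent protein miRFP670, and human TERF1 (TRF1), a shelterin component that binds double-stranded telomeric repeats. A WPRE downstream enhances transcript expression. The stated purpose is to act as an adhesion module that creates a "seed" at telomeres: TRF1 anchors the FUS region to telomeric DNA while miRFP670 allows imaging. The associated work used condensate interfacial forces to reposition DNA loci and probe chromatin viscoelasticity.
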