Addgene plasmid #227379: FUS-3YS-miRFP670-TRF1
Purpose: Adhesion module, creates 'seed' at telomere
Depositing lab: Clifford Brangwynne. Depositing organization: Princeton University. Publication: Condensate interfacial forces reposition DNA loci and probe chromatin viscoelasticity. Strom AR, Kim Y, Zhao H, Chang YC, Orlovsky ND, Kosmrlj A, Storm C, Brangwynne CP. Cell. 2024 Aug 14:S0092-8674(24)00828-6. doi: 10.1016/j.cell.2024.07.034. PubMed 39168125.
Backbone
  Vector backbone: FM5
  Vector type: Lentiviral
Growth in bacteria
  Bacterial resistance: Ampicillin, 100 μg/mL
  Growth temperature: 37°C
  Growth strain: NEB Stable
  Copy number: Unknown
Gene/Insert
  Gene/Insert name: Telomeric FUS IDR, 3YS
  Species: H. sapiens (human)
  Mutation: 3YS
  Entrez Gene: TERF1 (a.k.a. PIN2, TRBF1, TRF, TRF1, hTRF1-AS, t-TRF1)
  Cloning method: Golden Gate
Terms and licenses: Academic/Nonprofit Terms; Industry Terms: Not Available to Industry
How to cite: FUS-3YS-miRFP670-TRF1 was a gift from Clifford Brangwynne (Addgene plasmid # 227379 ; http://n2t.net/addgene:227379 ; RRID:Addgene_227379)
